>Addgene plasmid #177344 | AAV-TRE-dSaCas9-NLS-3xHA-3xSunTag_bGHpA | addgene full sequence | sequence record 353629 | Addgene NGS Result
ACATGTGAGCAAAAGGCCAGCAAAAGGCCAGGAACCGTAAAAAGGCCGCGTTGCTGGCGTTTTTCCATAG
GCTCCGCCCCCCTGACGAGCATCACAAAAATCGACGCTCAAGTCAGAGGTGGCGAAACCCGACAGGACTA
TAAAGATACCAGGCGTTTCCCCCTGGAAGCTCCCTCGTGCGCTCTCCTGTTCCGACCCTGCCGCTTACCG
GATACCTGTCCGCCTTTCTCCCTTCGGGAAGCGTGGCGCTTTCTCATAGCTCACGCTGTAGGTATCTCAG
TTCGGTGTAGGTCGTTCGCTCCAAGCTGGGCTGTGTGCACGAACCCCCCGTTCAGCCCGACCGCTGCGCC
TTATCCGGTAACTATCGTCTTGAGTCCAACCCGGTAAGACACGACTTATCGCCACTGGCAGCAGCCACTG
GTAACAGGATTAGCAGAGCGAGGTATGTAGGCGGTGCTACAGAGTTCTTGAAGTGGTGGCCTAACTACGG
CTACACTAGAAGAACAGTATTTGGTATCTGCGCTCTGCTGAAGCCAGTTACCTTCGGAAAAAGAGTTGGT
AGCTCTTGATCCGGCAAACAAACCACCGCTGGTAGCGGTGGTTTTTTTGTTTGCAAGCAGCAGATTACGC
GCAGAAAAAAAGGATCTCAAGAAGATCCTTTGATCTTTTCTACGGGGTCTGACGCTCAGTGGAACGAAAA
CTCACGTTAAGGGATTTTGGTCATGAGATTATCAAAAAGGATCTTCACCTAGATCCTTTTAAATTAAAAA
TGAAGTTTTAAATCAATCTAAAGTATATATGAGTAAACTTGGTCTGACAGTTACCAATGCTTAATCAGTG
AGGCACCTATCTCAGCGATCTGTCTATTTCGTTCATCCATAGTTGCCTGACTCCCCGTCGTGTAGATAAC
TACGATACGGGAGGGCTTACCATCTGGCCCCAGTGCTGCAATGATACCGCGGCTTCCACGCTCACCGGCT
CCAGATTTATCAGCAATAAACCAGCCAGCCGGAAGGGCCGAGCGCAGAAGTGGTCCTGCAACTTTATCCG
CCTCCATCCAGTCTATTAATTGTTGCCGGGAAGCTAGAGTAAGTAGTTCGCCAGTTAATAGTTTGCGCAA
CGTTGTTGCCATTGCTACAGGCATCGTGGTGTCACGCTCGTCGTTTGGTATGGCTTCATTCAGCTCCGGT
TCCCAACGATCAAGGCGAGTTACATGATCCCCCATGTTGTGCAAAAAAGCGGTTAGCTCCTTCGGTCCTC
CGATCGTTGTCAGAAGTAAGTTGGCCGCAGTGTTATCACTCATGGTTATGGCAGCACTGCATAATTCTCT
TACTGTCATGCCATCCGTAAGATGCTTTTCTGTGACTGGTGAGTACTCAACCAAGTCATTCTGAGAATAG
TGTATGCGGCGACCGAGTTGCTCTTGCCCGGCGTCAATACGGGATAATACCGCGCCACATAGCAGAACTT
TAAAAGTGCTCATCATTGGAAAACGTTCTTCGGGGCGAAAACTCTCAAGGATCTTACCGCTGTTGAGATC
CAGTTCGATGTAACCCACTCGTGCACCCAACTGATCTTCAGCATCTTTTACTTTCACCAGCGTTTCTGGG
TGAGCAAAAACAGGAAGGCAAAATGCCGCAAAAAAGGGAATAAGGGCGACACGGAAATGTTGAATACTCA
TACTCTTCCTTTTTCAATATTATTGAAGCATTTATCAGGGTTATTGTCTCATGAGCGGATACATATTTGA
ATGTATTTAGAAAAATAAACAAATAGGGGTTCCGCGCACATTTCCCCGAAAAGTGCCACCTGACGTCTAA
GAAACCATTATTATCATGACATTAACCTATAAAAATAGGCGTATCACGAGGCCCTTTCGTCTCGCGCGTT
TCGGTGATGACGGTGAAAACCTCTGACACATGCAGCTCCCGGAGACGGTCACAGCTTGTCTGTAAGCGGA
TGCCGGGAGCAGACAAGCCCGTCAGGGCGCGTCAGCGGGTGTTGGCGGGTGTCGGGGCTGGCTTAACTAT
GCGGCATCAGAGCAGATTGTACTGAGAGTGCACCATAAAATTGTAAACGTTAATATTTTGTTAAAATTCG
CGTTAAATTTTTGTTAAATCAGCTCATTTTTTAACCAATAGACCGAAATCGGCAAAATCCCTTATAAATC
AAAAGAATAGCCCGAGATAGAGT
[37 nt withheld, positions 2194-2230]
AAAGAACGTGGACTCCAACGTCAAAGG
[141 nt withheld, positions 2258-2398]
G
[46 nt withheld, positions 2400-2445]
A
[95 nt withheld, positions 2447-2541]
TATGCGGTGTGAAATACCGCACAGATGCGTAAGGAGAAAATACCGCATCAGGCGCCCCTGCAGGCAGCTG
CGCGCTCGCTCGCTCACTGAGGCCGCCCGGGCAAAGCCCGGGCGTCGGGCGACCTTTGGTCGCCCGGCCT
CAGTGAGCGAGCGAGCGCGCAGAGAGGGAGTGGCCAACTCCATCACTAGGGGTTCCTGCGGCCGCCTCGA
GATCCAGTTTGGACTAGGATCCTTTACCACTCCCTATCAGTGATAGAGAAAAGTGAAAGTCGAGTTTACC
ACTCCCTATCAGTGATAGAGAAAAGTGAAAGTCGAGTTTACCACTCCCTATCAGTGATAGAGAAAAGTGA
AAGTCGAGTTTACCACTCCCTATCAGTGATAGAGAAAAGTGAAAGTCGAGTTTACCACTCCCTATCAGTG
ATAGAGAAAAGTGAAAGTCGAGTTTACCACTCCCTATCAGTGATAGAGAAAAGTGAAAGTCGAGTTTACC
ACTCCCTATCAGTGATAGAGAAAAGTGAAAGTCGAGCTCGGTACCCGGGTCGAGGTAGGCGTGTACGGTG
GGAGGCCTATATAAGCAGAGCTCGTTTAGTGAACCGTCAGATCGCCTGGAGACGCCATCCACGCTGTTTT
GACCTCCATAGAAGACACCGGGACCGATCCAGCCTACCGGTGCCACCATGGCCCCAAAGAAGAAGCGGAA
GGTCGGTATCCACGGAGTCCCAGCAGCCAAGCGGAACTACATCCTGGGCCTGGCCATCGGCATCACCAGC
GTGGGCTACGGCATCATCGACTACGAGACACGGGACGTGATCGATGCCGGCGTGCGGCTGTTCAAAGAGG
CCAACGTGGAAAACAACGAGGGCAGGCGGAGCAAGAGAGGCGCCAGAAGGCTGAAGCGGCGGAGGCGGCA
TAGAATCCAGAGAGTGAAGAAGCTGCTGTTCGACTACAACCTGCTGACCGACCACAGCGAGCTGAGCGGC
ATCAACCCCTACGAGGCCAGAGTGAAGGGCCTGAGCCAGAAGCTGAGCGAGGAAGAGTTCTCTGCCGCCC
TGCTGCACCTGGCCAAGAGAAGAGGCGTGCACAACGTGAACGAGGTGGAAGAGGACACCGGCAACGAGCT
GTCCACCAAAGAGCAGATCAGCCGGAACAGCAAGGCCCTGGAAGAGAAATACGTGGCCGAACTGCAGCTG
GAACGGCTGAAGAAAGACGGCGAAGTGCGGGGCAGCATCAACAGATTCAAGACCAGCGACTACGTGAAAG
AAGCCAAACAGCTGCTGAAGGTGCAGAAGGCCTACCACCAGCTGGACCAGAGCTTCATCGACACCTACAT
CGACCTGCTGGAAACCCGGCGGACCTACTATGAGGGACCTGGCGAGGGCAGCCCCTTCGGCTGGAAGGAC
ATCAAAGAATGGTACGAGATGCTGATGGGCCACTGCACCTACTTCCCCGAGGAACTGCGGAGCGTGAAGT
ACGCCTACAACGCCGACCTGTACAACGCCCTGAACGACCTGAACAATCTCGTGATCACCAGGGACGAGAA
CGAGAAGCTGGAATATTACGAGAAGTTCCAGATCATCGAGAACGTGTTCAAGCAGAAGAAGAAGCCCACC
CTGAAGCAGATCGCCAAAGAAATCCTCGTGAACGAAGAGGATATTAAGGGCTACAGAGTGACCAGCACCG
GCAAGCCCGAGTTCACCAACCTGAAGGTGTACCACGACATCAAGGACATTACCGCCCGGAAAGAGATTAT
TGAGAACGCCGAGCTGCTGGATCAGATTGCCAAGATCCTGACCATCTACCAGAGCAGCGAGGACATCCAG
GAAGAACTGACCAATCTGAACTCCGAGCTGACCCAGGAAGAGATCGAGCAGATCTCTAATCTGAAGGGCT
ATACCGGCACCCACAACCTGAGCCTGAAGGCCATCAACCTGATCCTGGACGAGCTGTGGCACACCAACGA
CAACCAGATCGCTATCTTCAACCGGCTGAAGCTGGTGCCCAAGAAGGTGGACCTGTCCCAGCAGAAAGAG
ATCCCCACCACCCTGGTGGACGACTTCATCCTGAGCCCCGTCGTGAAGAGAAGCTTCATCCAGAGCATCA
AAGTGATCAACGCCATCATCAAGAAGTACGGCCTGCCCAACGACATCATTATCGAGCTGGCCCGCGAGAA
GAACTCCAAGGACGCCCAGAAAATGATCAACGAGATGCAGAAGCGGAACCGGCAGACCAACGAGCGGATC
GAGGAAATCATCCGGACCACCGGCAAAGAGAACGCCAAGTACCTGATCGAGAAGATCAAGCTGCACGACA
TGCAGGAAGGCAAGTGCCTGTACAGCCTGGAAGCCATCCCTCTGGAAGATCTGCTGAACAACCCCTTCAA
CTATGAGGTGGACCACATCATCCCCAGAAGCGTGTCCTTCGACAACAGCTTCAACAACAAGGTGCTCGTG
AAGCAGGAAGAAGCCAGCAAGAAGGGCAACCGGACCCCATTCCAGTACCTGAGCAGCAGCGACAGCAAGA
TCAGCTACGAAACCTTCAAGAAGCACATCCTGAATCTGGCCAAGGGCAAGGGCAGAATCAGCAAGACCAA
GAAAGAGTATCTGCTGGAAGAACGGGACATCAACAGGTTCTCCGTGCAGAAAGACTTCATCAACCGGAAC
CTGGTGGATACCAGATACGCCACCAGAGGCCTGATGAACCTGCTGCGGAGCTACTTCAGAGTGAACAACC
TGGACGTGAAAGTGAAGTCCATCAATGGCGGCTTCACCAGCTTTCTGCGGCGGAAGTGGAAGTTTAAGAA
AGAGCGGAACAAGGGGTACAAGCACCACGCCGAGGACGCCCTGATCATTGCCAACGCCGATTTCATCTTC
AAAGAGTGGAAGAAACTGGACAAGGCCAAAAAAGTGATGGAAAACCAGATGTTCGAGGAAAAGCAGGCCG
AGAGCATGCCCGAGATCGAAACCGAGCAGGAGTACAAAGAGATCTTCATCACCCCCCACCAGATCAAGCA
CATTAAGGACTTCAAGGACTACAAGTACAGCCACCGGGTGGACAAGAAGCCTAATAGAGAGCTGATTAAC
GACACCCTGTACTCCACCCGGAAGGACGACAAGGGCAACACCCTGATCGTGAACAATCTGAACGGCCTGT
ACGACAAGGACAATGACAAGCTGAAAAAGCTGATCAACAAGAGCCCCGAAAAGCTGCTGATGTACCACCA
CGACCCCCAGACCTACCAGAAACTGAAGCTGATTATGGAACAGTACGGCGACGAGAAGAATCCCCTGTAC
AAGTACTACGAGGAAACCGGGAACTACCTGACCAAGTACTCCAAAAAGGACAACGGCCCCGTGATCAAGA
AGATTAAGTATTACGGCAACAAACTGAACGCCCATCTGGACATCACCGACGACTACCCCAACAGCAGAAA
CAAGGTCGTGAAGCTGTCCCTGAAGCCCTACAGATTCGACGTGTACCTGGACAATGGCGTGTACAAGTTC
GTGACCGTGAAGAATCTGGATGTGATCAAAAAAGAAAACTACTACGAAGTGAATAGCAAGTGCTATGAGG
AAGCTAAGAAGCTGAAGAAGATCAGCAACCAGGCCGAGTTTATCGCCTCCTTCTACAACAACGATCTGAT
CAAGATCAACGGCGAGCTGTATAGAGTGATCGGCGTGAACAACGACCTGCTGAACCGGATCGAAGTGAAC
ATGATCGACATCACCTACCGCGAGTACCTGGAAAACATGAACGACAAGAGGCCCCCCAGGATCATTAAGA
CAATCGCCTCCAAGACCCAGAGCATTAAGAAGTACAGCACAGACATTCTGGGCAACCTGTATGAAGTGAA
ATCTAAGAAGCACCCTCAGATCATCAAAAAGGGCAAAAGGCCGGCGGCCACGAAAAAGGCCGGCCAGGCA
AAAAAGAAAAAGGGATCCTACCCATACGATGTTCCAGATTACGCTTATCCCTACGACGTGCCTGATTATG
CATACCCATATGATGTCCCCGACTATGCCGACGGCATTGGTAGTGGGAGCAACGGCAGCAGCGGATCCAA
CGGTCCGACTGACGCCGCGGAAGAGGAGCTTCTGAGCAAAAACTATCACCTCGAAAACGAGGTTGCGCGA
CTGAAGAAAGGAAGCGGGTCCGGTGGAAGTGGCTCCGGATCTGGAGGTTCTGGCAGCGGAGGTAGCGGCA
GTGGCGAAGAGCTCCTTAGTAAGAACTATCATCTGGAAAATGAGGTAGCGCGCTTAAAGAAAGGGTCGGG
AAGTGGCGGCAGCGGAAGTGGGAGTGGAGGGAGCGGTTCTGGCGGTTCCGGCAGTGGAGAGGAGTTGCTG
TCTAAGAACTACCACTTAGAAAACGAAGTCGCACGGCTAAAAAAAGGTTCCGGCTCCGGCGGCTCCGGTT
CTGGAAGCGGGGGCTCGGGATCAGGTGGATCTGGATCAGGATAAGAATTCCTAGAGCTCGCTGATCAGCC
TCGACTGTGCCTTCTAGTTGCCAGCCATCTGTTGTTTGCCCCTCCCCCGTGCCTTCCTTGACCCTGGAAG
GTGCCACTCCCACTGTCCTTTCCTAATAAAATGAGGAAATTGCATCGCATTGTCTGAGTAGGTGTCATTC
TATTCTGGGGGGTGGGGTGGGGCAGGACAGCAAGGGGGAGGATTGGGAAGAGAATAGCAGGCATGCTGGG
GAGCTAGAGGCCGCAGGAACCCCTAGTGATGGAGTTGGCCACTCCCTCTCTGCGCGCTCGCTCGCTCACT
GAGGCCGGGCGACCAAAGGTCGCCCGACGCCCGGGCGGCCTCAGTGAGCGAGCGAGCGCGCAGCTGCCTG
CAGG
Features (pLannotate 1.2.2; 18 found; start..end, strand, type, name):
     62..650     -  rep_origin     ori: high-copy-number ColE1/pMB1/pBR322/pUC origin of replication
    821..1681    -  CDS            AmpR: β-lactamase; bla; confers resistance to ampicillin, carbenicillin, and related antibiotics
   1682..1786    -  promoter       AmpR promoter: bla
   1881..1916    +  CDS            rop (fragment): Rop protein, which maintains plasmids at low copy number; rop
   2018..2067    +  misc_feature   bom (fragment): basis of mobility region from pBR322
   2068..2523    -  rep_origin     f1 ori (sequence partly withheld): f1 bacteriophage origin of replication; arrow indicates direction of (+) strand synthesis
   2542..2593    +  misc_feature   bom (fragment): basis of mobility region from pBR322
   2598..2738    -  repeat_region  AAV2 ITR: inverted terminal repeat of adeno-associated virus serotype 2 inverted
   2782..3052    +  protein_bind   tetracycline response element: contains seven copies of the tetracycline operator tetO tetracycline repressor TetR
   3063..3080    +  misc_feature   MCS (fragment): pUC18/19 multiple cloning site
   3085..3123    +  promoter       minimal CMV promoter: human cytomegalovirus (CMV) immediate early promoter
   3270..6425    +  CDS            cas9: CAS9_STAAU - Experimental evidence at protein level: Swiss-Prot protein existence level 1. CRISPR (clustered regularly interspaced short palindromic repeat) is an adaptive immune system that provides protection against mobile genetic elements (viruses, transposable elements and conjugative plasmids). CRISPR clusters contain spacers, sequences complementary to antecedent mobile elements, and target invading nucleic acids. CRISPR clusters are transcribed and processed into CRISPR RNA (crRNA). In type II CRISPR systems correct processing of pre-crRNA requires a trans- encoded small RNA (tracrRNA)
   6426..6473    +  CDS            nucleoplasmin NLS: bipartite nuclear localization signal from nucleoplasmin
   6480..6560    +  CDS            3xHA: three tandem HA epitope tags
   6624..6680    +  CDS            GCN4 (fragment): GCN4_YEAST - Also known as AAS101 From Saccharomyces cerevisiae (strain ATCC 204508 / S288c) (Baker's yeast).
   7026..7137    +  polyA_signal   bGH poly(A) signal: bovine growth hormone polyadenylation signal
   7281..7308    -  repeat_region  AAV2 ITR (fragment): inverted terminal repeat of adeno-associated virus serotype 2 inverted
   7337..7364    -  repeat_region  AAV2 ITR (fragment): inverted terminal repeat of adeno-associated virus serotype 2 inverted
