[The description below was written by a language model from this plasmid's Addgene catalogue record and pLannotate feature annotations shown in this document.]
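Description:
AAV-TRE-dSaCas9-NLS-3xHA-3xSunTag_bGHpA is an AAV transfer plasmid for mammalian expression, derived from the pX603 AAV-CMV dSaCas9 backbone. In bacteria it is maintained at high copy through a ColE1/pUC-type origin and selected with ampicillin via the β-lactamase gene. An f1 phage origin and small remnants of pBR322 rop and bom sequences are also annotated. The expression cassette sits between AAV2 inverted terminal repeats, which allow the intervening DNA to be packaged into recombinant AAV particles. One ITR is annotated in full, while the other appears only as two short fragments in the sequencing-derived feature table, which may reflect either the difficulty of reading these repeats or a partial ITR.

The parental CMV promoter is replaced by a tetracycline-responsive promoter: a tetracycline response element with seven tetO copies upstream of a minimal CMV promoter. Transcription therefore depends on a tetracycline-controlled transactivator supplied separately and is regulated by doxycycline. It drives a humanized Staphylococcus aureus Cas9 carrying the D10A and N580A mutations, which abolish nuclease activity while leaving guide RNA-directed DNA binding intact. The record lists NLSs at both ends; the table annotates the C-terminal nucleoplasmin NLS, followed by a 3xHA epitope tag and three GCN4 peptide repeats (the SunTag array), of which only one fragment is annotated. A bGH polyadenylation signal terminates the transcript.

The SunTag epitopes recruit multiple copies of an scFv-fused effector protein to the site bound by dSaCas9. No guide RNA cassette or effector is present here, so these must come from companion constructs. The associated publication title indicates use in AAV-delivered, in vivo targeted DNA methylation editing, where the compact SaCas9 helps fit AAV packaging limits.
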