Addgene plasmid #177344: AAV-TRE-dSaCas9-NLS-3xHA-3xSunTag_bGHpA
Purpose: AAV expression of a catalytically inactive SaCas9 (dSaCas9) fused with three copies of SunTag sequence from doxycycine-inducible promoter
Depositing lab: Naoki Yamamoto. Depositing organization: Hoshi University. Publication: Engineering of AAV-Mediated in Vivo Targeted DNA Methylation Editing System via Staphylococcus Aureus Derived Cas9-SunTag. Yamamoto N, Morita S, Hatada I, Ideta-Otsuka M, Tamura H, Narita M, Igarashi K. Research Square [Preprint] 2021. doi: 10.21203/rs.3.rs-1065603/v1.
Backbone
  Vector backbone: pX603-AAV-CMV::NLS-dSaCas9(D10A,N580A)-NLS-3xHA-bGHpA
  Backbone manufacturer: Addgene
  Backbone size w/o insert (bp): 2879
  Total vector size (bp): 7384
  Vector type: Mammalian Expression, AAV, CRISPR
Growth in bacteria
  Bacterial resistance: Ampicillin, 100 μg/mL
  Growth temperature: 37°C
  Growth strain: NEB Stable
  Copy number: High Copy
Gene/Insert
  Gene/Insert name: dead hSaCas9 (alt name: dead Cas9 from Staphylococcus aureus)
  Species: Synthetic; Staphylococcus aureus
  Insert size (bp): 4506
  Mutation: D10A, N580A
  Promoter: Tetracycline-dependent promoters
  Tag / fusion protein: 3x GCN4 peptide (C terminal on insert); 3xHA (C terminal on insert); NLS (C terminal on insert); NLS (N terminal on insert)
  Cloning method: Gateway Cloning
  Sequencing primers: 5′ CGTACCATTCTTTGATGTCCTTCCA; 3′ GATCAAGATCAACGGCGA
Resource information
  A portion of this plasmid was derived from a plasmid made by: pX603-AAV-CMV::NLS-dSaCas9(D10A,N580A)-NLS-3xHA-bGHpA was a gift from Feng Zhang (Addgene plasmid # 61594 ; http://n2t.net/addgene:61594 ; RRID:Addgene_61594)
Terms and licenses: Academic/Nonprofit Terms; Industry Terms: Not Available to Industry
Depositor comments: Please visit https://doi.org/10.21203/rs.3.rs-1065603/v1 for preprint.
How to cite: AAV-TRE-dSaCas9-NLS-3xHA-3xSunTag_bGHpA was a gift from Naoki Yamamoto (Addgene plasmid # 177344 ; http://n2t.net/addgene:177344 ; RRID:Addgene_177344)
